>Addgene plasmid #219782 | pAAV-CMV-CD4-sTC-M13-GFP-IRES-CaM-V5-sTN | addgene full sequence | sequence record 434257 | Addgene NGS Result
ATGATAATATGGCCACAGCCACCATGGACCAACTGACTGAAGAGCAGATCGCAGAATTTAAAGAGGCTTT
CTCCCTATTTGACAAGGACGGGGATGGGACAATAACAACCAAGGAGCTGGGGACGGTGATGCGGTCTCTG
GGGCAGAACCCCACAGAAGCAGAGCTGCAGGACATGATCAATGAAGTAGATGCCGACGGTGACGGCACAA
TCGACTTCCCTGAGTTCCTGACAATGATGGCAAGAAAAATGAAATACAGGGACACGGAAGAAGAAATTAG
AGAAGCGTTCGGTGTGTTTGATAAGGATGGCAATGGCTACATCAGTGCAGCAGAGCTTCGCCACGTGATG
ACAAACCTTGGAGAGAAGTTAACAGATGAAGAGGTTGATGAAATGATCAGGGAAGCAGACATCGATGGGG
ATGGTCAGGTAAACTACGAAGAGTTTGTACAAATGATGACAGCGAAGAAGGGCTCGGGCTCGACCTCGGG
CTCGGGCAGCGGTGGCTCTGGAGGTTCTGGTGGCAGCTCTGGAGGTGGCAAGCCCATCCCCAACCCCCTG
CTGGGCCTGGACAGCACCGCTAGCAAAGACAATACTGTGCCTCTGAAGCTGATCGCTCTCCTGGCTAATG
GCGAGTTCCATAGTGGCGAACAGCTGGGAGAAACCCTGGGCATGTCCAGGGCCGCTATCAACAAGCACAT
TCAGACTCTGCGCGACTGGGGCGTGGACGTGTTCACCGTGCCCGGAAAGGGCTACTCTCTGCCCGAGCCT
ATCCCGCTGCTGAACGCTAAACAGATTCTGTAATAAGAATTCCTCGAGCTAGAGCTCGCTGATCAGCCTC
GACTGTGCCTTCTAGTTGCCAGCCATCTGTTGTTTGCCCCTCCCCCGTGCCTTCCTTGACCCTGGAAGGT
GCCACTCCCACTGTCCTTTCCTAATAAAATGAGGAAATTGCATCGCATTGTCTGAGTAGGTGTCATTCTA
TTCTGGGGGGTGGGGTGGGGCAGGACAGCAAGGGGGAGGATTGGGAAGACAATAGCAGGCATGCTGGGGA
GGTAACCACGTGCGGACCGAGCGGCCGCAGGAACCCCTAGTGATGGAGTTGGCCACTCCCTCTCTGCGCG
CTCGCTCGCTCACTGAGGCCGGGCGACCAAAGGTCGCCCGACGCCCGGGCTTTGCCCGGGCGGCCTCAGT
GAGCGAGCGAGCGCGCAGCTGCCTGCAGGGGCGCCTGATGCGGTATTTTCTCCTTACGCATCTGTGCGGT
ATTTCACACCGCATA
[95 nt withheld, positions 1276-1370]
T
[46 nt withheld, positions 1372-1417]
C
[141 nt withheld, positions 1419-1559]
CCTTTGACGTTGGAGTCCACGTTCTTT
[37 nt withheld, positions 1587-1623]
ACTCTATCTCGGGCTATTCTTTTGATTTATAAGGGATTTTGCCGATTTCGGTCTATTGGTTAAAAAATGA
GCTGATTTAACAAAAATTTAACGCGAATTTTAACAAAATATTAACGTTTACAATTTTATGGTGCACTCTC
AGTACAATCTGCTCTGATGCCGCATAGTTAAGCCAGCCCCGACACCCGCCAACACCCGCTGACGCGCCCT
GACGGGCTTGTCTGCTCCCGGCATCCGCTTACAGACAAGCTGTGACCGTCTCCGGGAGCTGCATGTGTCA
GAGGTTTTCACCGTCATCACCGAAACGCGCGAGACGAAAGGGCCTCGTGATACGCCTATTTTTATAGGTT
AATGTCATGATAATAATGGTTTCTTAGACGTCAGGTGGCACTTTTCGGGGAAATGTGCGCGGAACCCCTA
TTTGTTTATTTTTCTAAATACATTCAAATATGTATCCGCTCATGAGACAATAACCCTGATAAATGCTTCA
ATAATATTGAAAAAGGAAGAGTATGAGTATTCAACATTTCCGTGTCGCCCTTATTCCCTTTTTTGCGGCA
TTTTGCCTTCCTGTTTTTGCTCACCCAGAAACGCTGGTGAAAGTAAAAGATGCTGAAGATCAGTTGGGTG
CACGAGTGGGTTACATCGAACTGGATCTCAACAGCGGTAAGATCCTTGAGAGTTTTCGCCCCGAAGAACG
TTTTCCAATGATGAGCACTTTTAAAGTTCTGCTATGTGGCGCGGTATTATCCCGTATTGACGCCGGGCAA
GAGCAACTCGGTCGCCGCATACACTATTCTCAGAATGACTTGGTTGAGTACTCACCAGTCACAGAAAAGC
ATCTTACGGATGGCATGACAGTAAGAGAATTATGCAGTGCTGCCATAACCATGAGTGATAACACTGCGGC
CAACTTACTTCTGACAACGATCGGAGGACCGAAGGAGCTAACCGCTTTTTTGCACAACATGGGGGATCAT
GTAACTCGCCTTGATCGTTGGGAACCGGAGCTGAATGAAGCCATACCAAACGACGAGCGTGACACCACGA
TGCCTGTAGCAATGGCAACAACGTTGCGCAAACTATTAACTGGCGAACTACTTACTCTAGCTTCCCGGCA
ACAATTAATAGACTGGATGGAGGCGGATAAAGTTGCAGGACCACTTCTGCGCTCGGCCCTTCCGGCTGGC
TGGTTTATTGCTGATAAATCTGGAGCCGGTGAGCGTGGAAGCCGCGGTATCATTGCAGCACTGGGGCCAG
ATGGTAAGCCCTCCCGTATCGTAGTTATCTACACGACGGGGAGTCAGGCAACTATGGATGAACGAAATAG
ACAGATCGCTGAGATAGGTGCCTCACTGATTAAGCATTGGTAACTGTCAGACCAAGTTTACTCATATATA
CTTTAGATTGATTTAAAACTTCATTTTTAATTTAAAAGGATCTAGGTGAAGATCCTTTTTGATAATCTCA
TGACCAAAATCCCTTAACGTGAGTTTTCGTTCCACTGAGCGTCAGACCCCGTAGAAAAGATCAAAGGATC
TTCTTGAGATCCTTTTTTTCTGCGCGTAATCTGCTGCTTGCAAACAAAAAAACCACCGCTACCAGCGGTG
GTTTGTTTGCCGGATCAAGAGCTACCAACTCTTTTTCCGAAGGTAACTGGCTTCAGCAGAGCGCAGATAC
CAAATACTGTTCTTCTAGTGTAGCCGTAGTTAGGCCACCACTTCAAGAACTCTGTAGCACCGCCTACATA
CCTCGCTCTGCTAATCCTGTTACCAGTGGCTGCTGCCAGTGGCGATAAGTCGTGTCTTACCGGGTTGGAC
TCAAGACGATAGTTACCGGATAAGGCGCAGCGGTCGGGCTGAACGGGGGGTTCGTGCACACAGCCCAGCT
TGGAGCGAACGACCTACACCGAACTGAGATACCTACAGCGTGAGCTATGAGAAAGCGCCACGCTTCCCGA
AGGGAGAAAGGCGGACAGGTATCCGGTAAGCGGCAGGGTCGGAACAGGAGAGCGCACGAGGGAGCTTCCA
GGGGGAAACGCCTGGTATCTTTATAGTCCTGTCGGGTTTCGCCACCTCTGACTTGAGCGTCGATTTTTGT
GATGCTCGTCAGGGGGGCGGAGCCTATGGAAAAACGCCAGCAACGCGGCCTTTTTACGGTTCCTGGCCTT
TTGCTGGCCTTTTGCTCACATGTCCTGCAGGCAGCTGCGCGCTCGCTCGCTCACTGAGGCCGCCCGGGCG
TCGGGCGACCTTTGGTCGCCCGGCCTCAGTGAGCGAGCGAGCGCGCAGAGAGGGAGTGGCCAACTCCATC
ACTAGGGGTTCCTGCGGCCGCACGCGTTGTACATAGTAATCAATTACGGGGTCATTAGTTCATAGCCCAT
ATATGGAGTTCCGCGTTACATAACTTACGGTAAATGGCCCGCCTGGCTGACCGCCCAACGACCCCCGCCC
ATTGACGTCAATAATGACGTATGTTCCCATAGTAACGCCAATAGGGACTTTCCATTGACGTCAATGGGTG
GAGTATTTACGGTAAACTGCCCACTTGGCAGTACATCAAGTGTATCATATGCCAAGTACGCCCCCTATTG
ACGTCAATGACGGTAAATGGCCCGCCTGGCATTATGCCCAGTACATGACCTTATGGGACTTTCCTACTTG
GCAGTACATCTACGTATTAGTCATCGCTATTACCATGGTGATGCGGTTTTGGCAGTACATCAATGGGCGT
GGATAGCGGTTTGACTCACGGGGATTTCCAAGTCTCCACCCCATTGACGTCAATGGGAGTTTGTTTTGGC
ACCAAAATCAACGGGACTTTCCAAAATGTCGTAACAACTCCGCCCCATTGACGCAAATGGGCGGTAGGCG
TGTACGGTGGGAGGTCTATATAAGCAGAGCTCTCTGGCTAACTAGAGAACCCACTGCTTACTGGCTTATC
GAAATTAATACGACTCACTATAGGGAGACCCAAGCTTGCCACCATGGAGACAGACACACTCCTGCTATGG
GTACTGCTGCTCTGGGTTCCAGGTTCCACTGGTGACGGGGCCCAGCCGGCCAGATCTTACCCATACGATG
TGCCAGATTACGCCTATCCCTATGACGTCCCTGATTACGCTCTCGACTTCCAGAAGGCCTCCAGCATAGT
CTATAAGAAAGAGGGGGAACAGGTGGAGTTCTCCTTCCCACTCGCCTTTACAGTTGAAAAGCTGACGGGC
AGTGGCGAGCTGTGGTGGCAGGCGGAGAGGGCTTCCTCCTCCAAGTCTTGGATCACCTTTGACCTGAAGA
ACAAGGAAGTGTCTGTAAAACGGGTTACCCAGGACCCTAAGCTCCAGATGGGCAAGAAGCTCCCGCTCCA
CCTCACCCTGCCCCAGGCCTTGCCTCAGTATGCTGGCTCTGGAAACCTCACCCTGGCCCTTGAAGCGAAA
ACAGGAAAGTTGCATCAGGAAGTGAACCTGGTGGTGATGAGAGCCACTCAGCTCCAGAAAAATTTGACCT
GTGAGGTGTGGGGACCCACCTCCCCTAAGCTGATGCTGAGCTTGAAACTGGAGAACAAGGAGGCAAAGGT
CTCGAAGCGGGAGAAGGCGGTGTGGGTGCTGAACCCTGAGGCGGGGATGTGGCAGTGTCTGCTGAGTGAC
TCGGGACAGGTCCTGCTGGAATCCAACATCAAGGTTCTGCCCACATGGTCCACCCCGGTGCAGCCAATGG
CCCTGATTGTGCTGGGGGGCGTCGCCGGCCTCCTGCTTTTCATTGGGCTAGGCATCTTCTTCTGTGTCAG
GTGCCGGCACCGAAGGCGCAAGGGCTCGGGCTCGACCTCGGGCTCGGGCAGCGGTGGCTCTAGAGGTTCT
GGTGGCAGCTCTGGAGGTGGACAGCTGGACGGCGGGAGCGTGGCAGTCCTGCCTGTGGTCGACTCCACCA
ATCAGTACCTGCTGGATCGAATCGGCGAGCTGAAGAGTGGGGATGCTTGCATTGCAGAATATCAGCAGGC
AGGGAGAGGAAGCAGAGGGAGGAAATGGTTCTCTCCTTTTGGAGCTAACCTGTACCTGAGTATGTTTTGG
CGCCTGAAGCGGGGACCAGCAGCAATCGGCCTGGGCCCGGTCATCGGAATTGTCATGGCAGAAGCGCTGC
GAAAGCTGGGAGCAGACAAGGTGCGAGTCAAATGGCCCAATGACCTGTATCTGCAGGATAGAAAGCTGGC
AGGCATCCTGGTGGAGCTGGCCGGAATAACAGGCGATGCTGCACAGATCGTCATTGGCGCCGGGATTAAC
GTGGCTATGAGGCGCGTGGAGGAAAGCGTGGTCAATCAGGGCTGGATCACACTGCAGGAAGCAGGGATTA
ACCTGGACAGGAATACTCTGGCCGCTACGCTGATCCGAGAGCTGCGGGCAGCCCTGGAACTGTTCGAGCA
GGAAGGCCTGGCTCCATATCTGCCACGGTGGGAGAAGCTGGATAACTTCATCAATAGACCCGTGAAGCTG
ATCATTGGGGACAAAGAGATTTTCGGGATTAGCCGGGGGATTGATAAACAGGGAGCCCTGCTGCTGGAAC
AGGACGGAGTTATCAAACCCTGGATGGGCGGAGAAATCAGTCTGCGGTCTGCCGAAAAGGGCTCGGGCGG
GAGTACCGGTGGTAGTGGGAGCGGTCGTCGTAAGTGGAATAAGACAGGTCACGCAGTCAGAGCTATAGGT
CGGCTGAGCTCAGGTGGAAGTGGATCAGGCAGCGGTGGATCTATGGTGAGCAAGGGCGAGGAGCTGTTCA
CCGGGGTGGTGCCCATCCTGGTCGAGCTGGACGGCGACGTAAACGGCCACAAGTTCAGCGTGTCCGGCGA
GGGCGAGGGCGATGCCACCTACGGCAAGCTGACCCTGAAGTTCATCTGCACCACCGGCAAGCTGCCCGTG
CCCTGGCCCACCCTCGTGACCACCCTGACCTACGGCGTGCAGTGCTTCAGCCGCTACCCCGACCACATGA
AGCAGCACGACTTCTTCAAGTCCGCCATGCCCGAAGGCTACGTCCAGGAGCGCACCATCTTCTTCAAGGA
CGACGGCAACTACAAGACCCGCGCCGAGGTGAAGTTCGAGGGCGACACCCTGGTGAACCGCATCGAGCTG
AAGGGCATCGACTTCAAGGAGGACGGCAACATCCTGGGGCACAAGCTGGAGTACAACTACAACAGCCACA
ACGTCTATATCATGGCCGACAAGCAGAAGAACGGCATCAAGGTGAACTTCAAGATCCGCCACAACATCGA
GGACGGCAGCGTGCAGCTCGCCGACCACTACCAGCAGAACACCCCCATCGGCGACGGCCCCGTGCTGCTG
CCCGACAACCACTACCTGAGCACCCAGTCCGCCCTGAGCAAAGACCCCAACGAGAAGCGCGATCACATGG
TCCTGCTGGAGTTCGTGACCGCCGCCGGGATCACTCTCGGCATGGACGAGCTGTACAAGTAGCCCCCCCC
CCTAACGTTACTGGCCGAAGCCGCTTGGAATAAGGCCGGTGTGCGTTTGTCTATATGTTATTTTCCACCA
TATTGCCGTCTTTTGGCAATGTGAGGGCCCGGAAACCTGGCCCTGTCTTCTTGACGAGCATTCCTAGGGG
TCTTTCCCCTCTCGCCAAAGGAATGCAAGGTCTGTTGAATGTCGTGAAGGAAGCAGTTCCTCTGGAAGCT
TCTTGAAGACAAACAACGTCTGTAGCGACCCTTTGCAGGCAGCGGAACCCCCCACCTGGCGACAGGTGCC
TCTGCGGCCAAAAGCCACGTGTATAAGATACACCTGCAAAGGCGGCACAACCCCAGTGCCACGTTGTGAG
TTGGATAGTTGTGGAAAGAGTCAAATGGCTCTCCTCAAGCGTATTCAACAAGGGGCTGAAGGATGCCCAG
AAGGTACCCCATTGTATGGGATCTGATCTGGGGCCTCGGTGCACATGCTTTACATGTGTTTAGTCGAGGT
TAAAAAAACGTCTAGGCCCCCCGAACCACGGGGACGTGGTTTTCCTTTGAAAAACACG
Features (pLannotate 1.2.2; 23 found; start..end, strand, type, name):
     27..467     +  CDS            calmodulin: calcium-binding protein
    585..800     +  CDS            TurboID (fragment): mutant of the E. coli biotin ligase BioID engineered for improved catalytic efficiency (Branon et al., 2018)
    843..1050    +  polyA_signal   bGH poly(A) signal: bovine growth hormone polyadenylation signal
   1079..1219    +  repeat_region  AAV2 ITR: inverted terminal repeat of adeno-associated virus serotype 2 inverted
   1224..1275    -  misc_feature   bom (fragment): basis of mobility region from pBR322
   1294..1749    +  rep_origin     f1 ori (sequence partly withheld): f1 bacteriophage origin of replication; arrow indicates direction of (+) strand synthesis
   1750..1799    -  misc_feature   bom (fragment): basis of mobility region from pBR322
   1901..1936    -  CDS            rop (fragment): Rop protein, which maintains plasmids at low copy number; rop
   2031..2135    +  promoter       AmpR promoter: bla
   2136..2996    +  CDS            AmpR: β-lactamase; bla; confers resistance to ampicillin, carbenicillin, and related antibiotics
   3167..3755    +  rep_origin     ori: high-copy-number ColE1/pMB1/pBR322/pUC origin of replication
   3828..3855    +  repeat_region  AAV2 ITR (fragment): inverted terminal repeat of adeno-associated virus serotype 2 inverted
   3884..3911    +  repeat_region  AAV2 ITR (fragment): inverted terminal repeat of adeno-associated virus serotype 2 inverted
   4017..4320    +  enhancer       CMV enhancer: human cytomegalovirus immediate early enhancer
   4321..4524    +  promoter       CMV promoter: human cytomegalovirus (CMV) immediate early promoter
   4520..4553    +  LTR            5' LTR (truncated) (fragment): truncated 5' long terminal repeat (LTR) from HIV-1
   4569..4587    +  promoter       T7 promoter: promoter for bacteriophage T7 RNA polymerase
   4607..4669    +  sig_peptide    Igκ leader: leader sequence from mouse immunoglobulin κ light chain
   4751..5413    +  CDS            CD4 (truncated) (fragment): truncated human CD4 cell surface glycoprotein lacking the cytoplasmic tail
   5492..6232    +  CDS            miniTurbo: N-terminally truncated mutant of the E. coli biotin ligase BioID engineered for improved catalytic efficiency (Branon et al., 2018)
   6269..6325    +  CDS            calmodulin-binding peptide: calmodulin-binding peptide from avian smooth muscle myosin light chain kinase
   6356..7072    +  CDS            EGFP: EGFP is a basic (constitutively fluorescent) green fluorescent protein published in 1996, derived from Aequorea victoria. It is reported to be a rapidly-maturing weak dimer with moderate acid sensitivity.
   7176..7       +  misc_feature   IRES (across the origin): internal ribosome entry site (IRES) of the encephalomyocarditis virus (EMCV)
