[The description below was written by a language model from this plasmid's Addgene catalogue record and pLannotate feature annotations shown in this document.]
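Description:
pAAV-CMV-CD4-sTC-M13-GFP-IRES-CaM-V5-sTN is an AAV transfer plasmid for mammalian expression, carrying the bicistronic "CaST-IRES" cassette and recorded as intended for expression in HEK cells. The roughly 7.6 kb plasmid is propagated in E. coli through a high-copy ColE1/pUC-type origin with ampicillin selection (AmpR, β-lactamase), and also carries an f1 phage origin. AAV2 inverted terminal repeats flank the expression cassette, which in principle allows it to be packaged into recombinant AAV. One ITR is annotated intact and the other only as short fragments, which may reflect incomplete annotation or sequencing of this repeat-rich region.

Expression is driven by the CMV enhancer and promoter, with a T7 promoter just downstream, and ends at a bGH polyadenylation signal. The first open reading frame begins with an Igκ leader peptide followed by a truncated human CD4 lacking its cytoplasmic tail, which serves as a membrane anchor. This is fused to a large C-terminal portion of the TurboID biotin ligase (sTC, annotated as miniTurbo), the M13 calmodulin-binding peptide from myosin light chain kinase, and EGFP. An EMCV IRES then permits translation of a second protein from the same transcript: calmodulin joined to the small N-terminal TurboID fragment (sTN). The catalogue lists V5 and HA tags, with V5 placed between CaM and sTN by the construct name; neither tag appears in the feature table. The design implies that calcium-dependent CaM–M13 binding brings the two split TurboID halves together, reconstituting biotin ligase activity so that elevated intracellular calcium is recorded as protein biotinylation. This is consistent with the associated publication on biochemical tagging of cellular activity history. EGFP marks expressing cells.
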