Addgene plasmid #219782: pAAV-CMV-CD4-sTC-M13-GFP-IRES-CaM-V5-sTN
Purpose: CaST-IRES for HEK cell expression
Depositing lab: Christina Kim. Depositing organization: University of California, Davis. Publication: Rapid, biochemical tagging of cellular activity history in vivo. Zhang R, Anguiano M, Aarrestad IK, Lin S, Chandra J, Vadde SS, Olson DE, Kim CK. Nat Methods. 2024 Sep;21(9):1725-1735. doi: 10.1038/s41592-024-02375-7. Epub 2024 Aug 5. PubMed 39103446.
Backbone
  Vector backbone: AAV
  Vector type: Mammalian Expression, AAV
Growth in bacteria
  Bacterial resistance: Ampicillin, 100 μg/mL
  Growth temperature: 37°C
  Growth strain: DH5alpha
  Copy number: Unknown
Gene/Insert
  Gene/Insert name: CD4-sTC-M13-GFP-IRES-CaM-V5-sTN
  Species: Synthetic
  Promoter: CMV
  Tag / fusion protein: V5; HA
  Cloning method: Gibson Cloning
  Sequencing primers: 5′ acgactcactatagggagaccc; 3′ GATCAGCGAGCTCTAGctcgag
Terms and licenses: Academic/Nonprofit Terms; Industry Terms: Not Available to Industry
Depositor comments: Please visit https://www.biorxiv.org/content/10.1101/2023.09.06.556431v1 for bioRxiv preprint.
How to cite: pAAV-CMV-CD4-sTC-M13-GFP-IRES-CaM-V5-sTN was a gift from Christina Kim (Addgene plasmid # 219782 ; http://n2t.net/addgene:219782 ; RRID:Addgene_219782)
